Addgene plasmid #24929: pcDNA3-HA+WT GADD45
Depositing lab: Xin Wang. Depositing organization: National Cancer Institute (NCI). Publication: Identification of a functional domain in a GADD45-mediated G2/M checkpoint. Yang Q, Manicone A, Coursen JD, Linke SP, Nagashima M, Forgues M, Wang XW. J Biol Chem. 2000 Nov 24. 275(47):36892-8. 10.1074/jbc.M005319200 PubMed 10973963.
Backbone
  Vector backbone: pcDNA3-HA
  Backbone manufacturer: Invitrogen
  Backbone size w/o insert (bp): 5300
  Vector type: Mammalian Expression
Growth in bacteria
  Bacterial resistance: Ampicillin, 100 μg/mL
  Growth temperature: 37°C
  Growth strain: DH5alpha
  Copy number: High Copy
Gene/Insert
  Gene/Insert name: GADD45
  Species: H. sapiens (human)
  Insert size (bp): 495
  Entrez Gene: GADD45A (a.k.a. DDIT1, GADD45)
  Tag / fusion protein: HA (C terminal on insert)
  Cloning method: Restriction Enzyme; 5′ cloning site HindIII (not destroyed); 3′ cloning site XbaI (not destroyed)
  Sequencing primers: 5′ CMV-F; 3′ BGH-rev
Terms and licenses: Academic/Nonprofit Terms; Industry Terms: Not Available to Industry
Depositor comments: Plasmid size: 5867 bp The HA sequence is between XbaI and ApaI restriction enzyme sites.
How to cite: pcDNA3-HA+WT GADD45 was a gift from Xin Wang (Addgene plasmid # 24929 ; http://n2t.net/addgene:24929 ; RRID:Addgene_24929)
