[The description below was written by a language model from this plasmid's Addgene catalogue record and pLannotate feature annotations shown in this document.]
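Description:
pcDNA3-HA+WT GADD45 is a mammalian expression plasmid built on pcDNA3-HA, an HA-tag-bearing derivative of the Invitrogen pcDNA3 backbone. It carries the wild-type human GADD45A coding sequence (also known as DDIT1 or GADD45; 495 bp), cloned between HindIII and XbaI sites that both remain intact. The plasmid replicates at high copy in E. coli from a ColE1/pUC-type origin and is selected with ampicillin through the β-lactamase gene. An f1 origin is also present, which can support single-stranded DNA production. The sequenced record is about 5.9 kb, close to the size given by the depositor.

Expression of the insert is driven by the human cytomegalovirus immediate early enhancer and promoter, and transcripts are terminated by the bovine growth hormone polyadenylation signal. According to the record, the HA epitope is fused to the C terminus of GADD45 and is encoded between the XbaI and ApaI sites just downstream of the insert. The automated annotation does not list the tag as a separate feature. T7 and SP6 promoters flank the cloning region and could be used for in vitro transcription in either orientation. A separate cassette, made up of the SV40 early promoter, the neomycin phosphotransferase gene and an SV40 poly(A) signal, allows G418 selection of stably transfected mammalian cells. The short HIV-1 LTR, ble, lacI and lac promoter/operator hits are fragmentary annotations of backbone sequence rather than functional payload.

The associated publication concerns mapping a functional domain in the GADD45-mediated G2/M checkpoint. That fits use of this plasmid as the wild-type, epitope-tagged reference for expressing and detecting GADD45 in mammalian cells in cell-cycle arrest studies.
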