Features (pLannotate 1.2.2; 21 found; start..end, strand, type, name):
    182..770     -  rep_origin     ori: high-copy-number ColE1/pMB1/pBR322/pUC origin of replication
    941..1801    -  CDS            AmpR: β-lactamase; bla; confers resistance to ampicillin, carbenicillin, and related antibiotics
   1802..1906    -  promoter       AmpR promoter: bla
   1965..2017    -  misc_feature   bom (fragment): basis of mobility region from pBR322
   2172..2551    +  enhancer       CMV enhancer: human cytomegalovirus immediate early enhancer
   2552..2755    +  promoter       CMV promoter: human cytomegalovirus (CMV) immediate early promoter
   2751..2784    +  LTR            5' LTR (truncated) (fragment): truncated 5' long terminal repeat (LTR) from HIV-1
   2800..2818    +  promoter       T7 promoter: promoter for bacteriophage T7 RNA polymerase
   2832..3326    +  CDS            GADD45A: GA45A_HUMAN - Also known as DDIT1, GADD45. Experimental evidence at protein level: Swiss-Prot protein existence level 1. In T-cells, functions as a regulator of p38 MAPKs by inhibiting p88 phosphorylation and activity (By similarity). Might affect PCNA interaction with some CDK (cell division protein kinase) complexes; stimulates DNA excision repair in vitro and inhibits entry of cells into S phase. From Homo sapiens (Human).
   3372..3390    -  promoter       SP6 promoter: promoter for bacteriophage SP6 RNA polymerase
   3416..3640    +  polyA_signal   bGH poly(A) signal: bovine growth hormone polyadenylation signal
   3644..3665    +  promoter       SV40 promoter (fragment): SV40 enhancer and early promoter
   3686..4114    +  rep_origin     f1 ori (sequence partly withheld): f1 bacteriophage origin of replication; arrow indicates direction of (+) strand synthesis
   4128..4457    +  promoter       SV40 promoter: SV40 enhancer and early promoter
   4524..5315    +  CDS            neo: KKA2_KLEPN - Also known as kan, nptII. Experimental evidence at protein level: Swiss-Prot protein existence level 1. Resistance to kanamycin, neomycin, paromomycin, ribostamycin, butirosin and gentamicin B. From Klebsiella pneumoniae.
   5339..5497    +  CDS            ble (fragment): BLE_KLEPN - Experimental evidence at protein level: Swiss-Prot protein existence level 1. Binding protein with a strong affinity to the bleomycin family of antibiotics. Binds to CL990; an antimitotic-antibiotic compound. From Klebsiella pneumoniae.
   5492..5613    +  polyA_signal   SV40 poly(A) signal: SV40 polyadenylation signal
   5686..5702    -  protein_bind   lac operator: The lac repressor binds to the lac operator to inhibit transcription in E. coli. This inhibition can be relieved by adding lactose or isopropyl-β-D-thiogalactopyranoside (IPTG). lac repressor encoded by lacI
   5710..5740    -  promoter       lac promoter: promoter for the E. coli lac operon
   5755..5776    -  protein_bind   CAP binding site: CAP binding activates transcription in the presence of cAMP. E. coli catabolite activator protein
   5789..5881    -  CDS            lacI (fragment): lac repressor; lacI; The lac repressor binds to the lac operator to inhibit transcription in E. coli. This inhibition can be relieved by adding lactose or isopropyl-β-D-thiogalactopyranoside (IPTG).
>Addgene plasmid #24929 | pcDNA3-HA+WT GADD45 | addgene full sequence | sequence record 134991 | Addgene NGS sequence
CTTCCGCTTCCTCGCTCACTGACTCGCTGCGCTCGGTCGTTCGGCTGCGGCGAGCGGTATCAGCTCACTC
AAAGGCGGTAATACGGTTATCCACAGAATCAGGGGATAACGCAGGAAAGAACATGTGAGCAAAAGGCCAG
CAAAAGGCCAGGAACCGTAAAAAGGCCGCGTTGCTGGCGTTTTTCCATAGGCTCCGCCCCCCTGACGAGC
ATCACAAAAATCGACGCTCAAGTCAGAGGTGGCGAAACCCGACAGGACTATAAAGATACCAGGCGTTTCC
CCCTGGAAGCTCCCTCGTGCGCTCTCCTGTTCCGACCCTGCCGCTTACCGGATACCTGTCCGCCTTTCTC
CCTTCGGGAAGCGTGGCGCTTTCTCATAGCTCACGCTGTAGGTATCTCAGTTCGGTGTAGGTCGTTCGCT
CCAAGCTGGGCTGTGTGCACGAACCCCCCGTTCAGCCCGACCGCTGCGCCTTATCCGGTAACTATCGTCT
TGAGTCCAACCCGGTAAGACACGACTTATCGCCACTGGCAGCAGCCACTGGTAACAGGATTAGCAGAGCG
AGGTATGTAGGCGGTGCTACAGAGTTCTTGAAGTGGTGGCCTAACTACGGCTACACTAGAAGAACAGTAT
TTGGTATCTGCGCTCTGCTGAAGCCAGTTACCTTCGGAAAAAGAGTTGGTAGCTCTTGATCCGGCAAACA
AACCACCGCTGGTAGCGGTGGTTTTTTTGTTTGCAAGCAGCAGATTACGCGCAGAAAAAAAGGATCTCAA
GAAGATCCTTTGATCTTTTCTACGGGGTCTGACGCTCAGTGGAACGAAAACTCACGTTAAGGGATTTTGG
TCATGAGATTATCAAAAAGGATCTTCACCTAGATCCTTTTAAATTAAAAATGAAGTTTTAAATCAATCTA
AAGTATATATGAGTAAACTTGGTCTGACAGTTACCAATGCTTAATCAGTGAGGCACCTATCTCAGCGATC
TGTCTATTTCGTTCATCCATAGTTGCCTGACTCCCCGTCGTGTAGATAACTACGATACGGGAGGGCTTAC
CATCTGGCCCCAGTGCTGCAATGATACCGCGAGACCCACGCTCACCGGCTCCAGATTTATCAGCAATAAA
CCAGCCAGCCGGAAGGGCCGAGCGCAGAAGTGGTCCTGCAACTTTATCCGCCTCCATCCAGTCTATTAAT
TGTTGCCGGGAAGCTAGAGTAAGTAGTTCGCCAGTTAATAGTTTGCGCAACGTTGTTGCCATTGCTACAG
GCATCGTGGTGTCACGCTCGTCGTTTGGTATGGCTTCATTCAGCTCCGGTTCCCAACGATCAAGGCGAGT
TACATGATCCCCCATGTTGTGCAAAAAAGCGGTTAGCTCCTTCGGTCCTCCGATCGTTGTCAGAAGTAAG
TTGGCCGCAGTGTTATCACTCATGGTTATGGCAGCACTGCATAATTCTCTTACTGTCATGCCATCCGTAA
GATGCTTTTCTGTGACTGGTGAGTACTCAACCAAGTCATTCTGAGAATAGTGTATGCGGCGACCGAGTTG
CTCTTGCCCGGCGTCAATACGGGATAATACCGCGCCACATAGCAGAACTTTAAAAGTGCTCATCATTGGA
AAACGTTCTTCGGGGCGAAAACTCTCAAGGATCTTACCGCTGTTGAGATCCAGTTCGATGTAACCCACTC
GTGCACCCAACTGATCTTCAGCATCTTTTACTTTCACCAGCGTTTCTGGGTGAGCAAAAACAGGAAGGCA
AAATGCCGCAAAAAAGGGAATAAGGGCGACACGGAAATGTTGAATACTCATACTCTTCCTTTTTCAATAT
TATTGAAGCATTTATCAGGGTTATTGTCTCATGAGCGGATACATATTTGAATGTATTTAGAAAAATAAAC
AAATAGGGGTTCCGCGCACATTTCCCCGAAAAGTGCCACCTGACGTCGACGGATCGGGAGATCTCCCGAT
CCCCTATGGTGCACTCTCAGTACAATCTGCTCTGATGCCGCATAGTTAAGCCAGTATCTGCTCCCTGCTT
GTGTGTTGGAGGTCGCTGAGTAGTGCGCGAGCAAAATTTAAGCTACAACAAGGCAAGGCTTGACCGACAA
TTGCATGAAGAATCTGCTTAGGGTTAGGCGTTTTGCGCTGCTTCGCGATGTACGGGCCAGATATACGCGT
TGACATTGATTATTGACTAGTTATTAATAGTAATCAATTACGGGGTCATTAGTTCATAGCCCATATATGG
AGTTCCGCGTTACATAACTTACGGTAAATGGCCCGCCTGGCTGACCGCCCAACGACCCCCGCCCATTGAC
GTCAATAATGACGTATGTTCCCATAGTAACGCCAATAGGGACTTTCCATTGACGTCAATGGGTGGAGTAT
TTACGGTAAACTGCCCACTTGGCAGTACATCAAGTGTATCATATGCCAAGTACGCCCCCTATTGACGTCA
ATGACGGTAAATGGCCCGCCTGGCATTATGCCCAGTACATGACCTTATGGGACTTTCCTACTTGGCAGTA
CATCTACGTATTAGTCATCGCTATTACCATGGTGATGCGGTTTTGGCAGTACATCAATGGGCGTGGATAG
CGGTTTGACTCACGGGGATTTCCAAGTCTCCACCCCATTGACGTCAATGGGAGTTTGTTTTGGCACCAAA
ATCAACGGGACTTTCCAAAATGTCGTAACAACTCCGCCCCATTGACGCAAATGGGCGGTAGGCGTGTACG
GTGGGAGGTCTATATAAGCAGAGCTCTCTGGCTAACTAGAGAACCCACTGCTTACTGGCTTATCGAAATT
AATACGACTCACTATAGGGAGACCCAAGCTTATGACTTTGGAGGAATTCTCGGCTGGAGAGCAGAAGACC
GAAAGGATGGATAAGGTGGGGGATGCCCTGGAGGAAGTGCTCAGCAAAGCCCTGAGTCAGCGCACGATCA
CTGTCGGGGTGTACGAAGCGGCCAAGCTGCTCAACGTCGACCCCGATAACGTGGTGTTGTGCCTGCTGGC
GGCGGACGAGGACGACGACAGAGATGTGGCTCTGCAGATCCACTTCACCCTGATCCAGGCGTTTTGCTGC
GAGAACGACATCAACATCCTGCGCGTCAGCAACCCGGGCCGGCTGGCGGAGCTCCTGCTCTTGGAGACCG
ACGCTGGCCCCGCGGCGAGCGAGGGCGCCGAGCAGCCCCCGGACCTGCACTGCGTGCTGGTGACGAATCC
ACATTCATCTCAATGGAAGGATCCTGCCTTAAGTCAACTTATTTGTTTTTGCCGGGAAAGTCGCTACATG
GATCAATGGGTTCCAGTGATTAATCTCCCTGAACGGTCTAGATACCCTTATGATGTGCCAGATTATGCCT
GAGGGCCCTATTCTATAGTGTCACCTAAATGCTAGAGCTCGCTGATCAGCCTCGACTGTGCCTTCTAGTT
GCCAGCCATCTGTTGTTTGCCCCTCCCCCGTGCCTTCCTTGACCCTGGAAGGTGCCACTCCCACTGTCCT
TTCCTAATAAAATGAGGAAATTGCATCGCATTGTCTGAGTAGGTGTCATTCTATTCTGGGGGGTGGGGTG
GGGCAGGACAGCAAGGGGGAGGATTGGGAAGACAATAGCAGGCATGCTGGGGATGCGGTGGGCTCTATGG
CTTCTGAGGCGGAAAGAACCAGCTGGGGCTCTAGGGGGTATCCCC
[124 nt withheld, positions 3686-3809]
C
[91 nt withheld, positions 3811-3901]
A
[49 nt withheld, positions 3903-3951]
CCTTTGACGTTGGAGTCCACGTTCTTT
[37 nt withheld, positions 3979-4015]
ACCCTATCTCGGTCTATTCTTTTGATTTATAAGGGATTTTGCCGATTTCGGCCTATTGGTTAAAAAATGA
GCTGATTTAACAAAAATTTAACGCGAATTAATTCTGTGGAATGTGTGTCAGTTAGGGTGTGGAAAGTCCC
CAGGCTCCCCAGCAGGCAGAAGTATGCAAAGCATGCATCTCAATTAGTCAGCAACCAGGTGTGGAAAGTC
CCCAGGCTCCCCAGCAGGCAGAAGTATGCAAAGCATGCATCTCAATTAGTCAGCAACCATAGTCCCGCCC
CTAACTCCGCCCATCCCGCCCCTAACTCCGCCCAGTTCCGCCCATTCTCCGCCCCATGGCTGACTAATTT
TTTTTATTTATGCAGAAGCCGAGGCCGCCTCTGCCTCTGAGCTATTCCAGAAGTAGTGAGGAGGCTTTTT
TGGAGGCCTAGGCTTTTGCAAAAAGCTCCCGGGAGCTTGTATATCCATTTTCGGATCTGATCAAGAGACA
GGATGAGGATCGTTTCGCATGATTGAACAAGATGGATTGCACGCAGGTTCTCCGGCCGCTTGGGTGGAGA
GGCTATTCGGCTATGACTGGGCACAACAGACAATCGGCTGCTCTGATGCCGCCGTGTTCCGGCTGTCAGC
GCAGGGGCGCCCGGTTCTTTTTGTCAAGACCGACCTGTCCGGTGCCCTGAATGAACTGCAGGACGAGGCA
GCGCGGCTATCGTGGCTGGCCACGACGGGCGTTCCTTGCGCAGCTGTGCTCGACGTTGTCACTGAAGCGG
GAAGGGACTGGCTGCTATTGGGCGAAGTGCCGGGGCAGGATCTCCTGTCATCTCACCTTGCTCCTGCCGA
GAAAGTATCCATCATGGCTGATGCAATGCGGCGGCTGCATACGCTTGATCCGGCTACCTGCCCATTCGAC
CACCAAGCGAAACATCGCATCGAGCGAGCACGTACTCGGATGGAAGCCGGTCTTGTCGATCAGGATGATC
TGGACGAAGAGCATCAGGGGCTCGCGCCAGCCGAACTGTTCGCCAGGCTCAAGGCGCGCATGCCCGACGG
CGAGGATCTCGTCGTGACCCATGGCGATGCCTGCTTGCCGAATATCATGGTGGAAAATGGCCGCTTTTCT
GGATTCATCGACTGTGGCCGGCTGGGTGTGGCGGACCGCTATCAGGACATAGCGTTGGCTACCCGTGATA
TTGCTGAAGAGCTTGGCGGCGAATGGGCTGACCGCTTCCTCGTGCTTTACGGTATCGCCGCTCCCGATTC
GCAGCGCATCGCCTTCTATCGCCTTCTTGACGAGTTCTTCTGAGCGGGACTCTGGGGTTCGAAATGACCG
ACCAAGCGACGCCCAACCTGCCATCACGAGATTTCGATTCCACCGCCGCCTTCTATGAAAGGTTGGGCTT
CGGAATCGTTTTCCGGGACGCCGGCTGGATGATCCTCCAGCGCGGGGATCTCATGCTGGAGTTCTTCGCC
CACCCCAACTTGTTTATTGCAGCTTATAATGGTTACAAATAAAGCAATAGCATCACAAATTTCACAAATA
AAGCATTTTTTTCACTGCATTCTAGTTGTGGTTTGTCCAAACTCATCAATGTATCTTATCATGTCTGTAT
ACCGTCGACCTCTAGCTAGAGCTTGGCGTAATCATGGTCATAGCTGTTTCCTGTGTGAAATTGTTATCCG
CTCACAATTCCACACAACATACGAGCCGGAAGCATAAAGTGTAAAGCCTGGGGTGCCTAATGAGTGAGCT
AACTCACATTAATTGCGTTGCGCTCACTGCCCGCTTTCCAGTCGGGAAACCTGTCGTGCCAGCTGCATTA
ATGAATCGGCCAACGCGCGGGGAGAGGCGGTTTGCGTATTGGGCGCT
