>Addgene plasmid #24929 | pcDNA3-HA+WT GADD45 | addgene partial sequence | sequence record 30824 | 24929 with BGH-rev
CTATAGAATAGGGCCCTCAGGCATAATCTGGCACATCATAAGGGTATCTAGACCGTTCAGGGAGATTAAT
CACTGGAACCCATTGATCCATGTAGCGACTTTCCCGGCAAAAACAAATAAGTTGACTTAAGGCAGGATCC
TTCCATTGAGATGAATGTGGATTCGTCACCAGCACGCAGTGCAGGTCCGGGGGCTGCTCGGCGCCCTCGC
TCGCCGCGGGGCCAGCGTCGGTCTCCAAGAGCAGGAGCTCCGCCAGCCGGCCCGGGTTGCTGACGCGCAG
GATGTTGATGTCGTTCTCGCAGCAAAACGCCTGGATCAGGGTGAAGTGGATCTGCAGAGCCACATCTCTG
TCGTCGTCCTCGTCCGCCGCCAGCAGGCACAACACCACGTTATCGGGGTCGACGTTGAGCAGCTTGGCCG
CTTCGTACACCCCGACAGTGATCGTGCGCTGACTCAGGGCTTTGCTGAGCACTTCCTCCAGGGCATCCCC
CACCTTATCCATCCTTTCGGTCTTCTGCTCTCCAGCCGAGAATTCCTCCAAAGTCATAAGCTTGGGTCTC
CCTATAGTGAGTCGTATTAATTTCGATAAGCCAGTAAGCAGTGGGTTCTCTAGTTAGCCAGAGAGCTCTG
CTTATATAGACCTCCCACCGTACACGCCTACCGCCCATTTGCGTCAATGGGGCGGAGTTGTTACGACATT
TTGGAAAGTCCCGTTGATTTTGGTGCCAAAA
